Addgene plasmid #32812: OTV-dDAT
Depositing lab: Susan Amara. Depositing organization: University of Pittsburgh (University, School of Medicine, and Cancer Institute).
Backbone
  Vector backbone: Oocyte Transcription Vector: OTV-2L8
  Vector type: Oocyte Expression
Growth in bacteria
  Bacterial resistance: Ampicillin, 100 μg/mL
  Growth temperature: 37°C
  Growth strain: DH5alpha
  Copy number: Unknown
Gene/Insert
  Gene/Insert name: dDAT (alt name: drosophila dopamine transporter)
  Species: D. melanogaster (fly)
  Entrez Gene: DAT (a.k.a. Dmel_CG8380, CG8380, DmDAT, Dmel\CG8380, dDAT, fmn)
  Promoter: T7
  Cloning method: Restriction Enzyme; 5′ cloning site KpnI (unknown if destroyed); 3′ cloning site XbaI (destroyed during cloning)
  Sequencing primers: 5′ T7; 3′ T3
Terms and licenses: Academic/Nonprofit Terms; Industry Terms: Not Available to Industry
Depositor comments: The dDAT coding sequence is flanked by a Xenopus b-globin 5' UTR and a 3'UTR with a poly A signal and tail.
How to cite: OTV-dDAT was a gift from Susan Amara (Addgene plasmid # 32812 ; http://n2t.net/addgene:32812 ; RRID:Addgene_32812)
