[The description below was written by a language model from this plasmid's Addgene catalogue record.]
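Description:
OTV-dDAT is an oocyte expression plasmid built on the Oocyte Transcription Vector OTV-2L8 backbone. It carries the Drosophila melanogaster dopamine transporter (dDAT, gene DAT/CG8380). It is propagated in E. coli under ampicillin selection. The record does not state the origin of replication, lists the copy number as unknown, and includes no feature table, so details of the backbone beyond the catalogue fields are not available.

The dDAT coding sequence was inserted by restriction cloning between a KpnI site at the 5′ end and an XbaI site at the 3′ end. The XbaI site was destroyed during cloning, and it is not known whether the KpnI site survived. The insert sits downstream of a T7 promoter, and the listed sequencing primers indicate T7 and T3 priming sites on either side of it. According to the depositor, the coding sequence is flanked by a Xenopus β-globin 5′ UTR and by a 3′ UTR that carries a poly(A) signal and tail.

This arrangement is typical of vectors used as templates for in vitro transcription. T7 RNA polymerase produces a cRNA in which the transporter open reading frame is embedded in globin untranslated regions with a polyadenylate tract. In general, these elements improve the stability and translation of a transcript once it is injected into Xenopus oocytes. The construct is therefore suited to heterologous expression of the fly dopamine transporter in oocytes, a system commonly used for uptake assays and electrophysiological characterisation of transporters, although the record does not specify particular experiments.
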