>Addgene plasmid #32812 | OTV-dDAT | addgene partial sequence | sequence record 39137 | T7 5'-TAATACGACTCACTATAGGG-3'
TTATTTTTATTTTCTTTCAATGGTACCGTCGCAGATGTCACCAACCGGACATATATCCAAATCAAAGACG
CCCACGCCACGCGATAACGATAACAATAGCATCAGCGACGAGCGCGAAACATGGAGCGGCAAAGTGGATT
TTTTATTATCGGTTATTGGATTCGCCGTCGATTTAGCAAACGTCTGGAGATTTCCCTATTTGTGCTACAA
AAATGGCGGTGGCGCTTTTCTTGTGCCCTACGGCATTATGTTGGTGGTCGGTGGCATTCCTCTGTTCTAT
ATGGAATTGGCCCTGGGTCAGCACAATCGTAAGGGTGCCATAACCTGCTGGGGTCGCTTGGTGCCCCTCT
TCAAAGGAATTGGATATGCCGTGGTGCTGATAGCCTTCTATGTGGACTTCTATTACAATGTGATTATTGC
CTGGTCGTTGCGTTTCTTTTTTGCATCCTTCACCAACTCGCTGCCTTGGACGTCGTGTAATAATATTTGG
AACACACCAAATTGTAGACCGTTTGAGAGCCAAAATGCATCTCGTGTTCCGGTTATTGGTAACTATAGTG
ACTTGTATGCCATGGGAAATCAAAGCCTGCTCTACAATGAGACATATATGAATGGTTCGAGCTTGGATAC
GTCAGCGGTTGGCCATGTGGAGGGTTTTCAGTCCGCAGCATCGGAATATTTTAACCGCTACATTTTGGAG
CTGAACCGCAGCGAGGGTATCCATGACTTGGGCGCCATCAAATGGGACATGGCGCTGTGCCTTCTGATTG
TCTACTTAAT
